>Addgene plasmid #242854 | pFS554 | addgene full sequence | sequence record 491391 | Addgene NGS Result
TTGAGATCCTTTTTTTCTGCGCGTAATCTGCTGCTTGCAAACAAAAAAACCACCGCTACCAGCGGTGGTT
TGTTTGCCGGATCAAGAGCTACCAACTCTTTTTCCGAAGGTAACTGGCTTCAGCAGAGCGCAGATACCAA
ATACTGTTCTTCTAGTGTAGCCGTAGTTAGGCCACCACTTCAAGAACTCTGTAGCACCGCCTACATACCT
CGCTCTGCTAATCCTGTTACCAGTGGCTGCTGCCAGTGGCGATAAGTCGTGTCTTACCGGGTTGGACTCA
AGACGATAGTTACCGGATAAGGCGCAGCGGTCGGGCTGAACGGGGGGTTCGTGCACACAGCCCAGCTTGG
AGCGAACGACCTACACCGAACTGAGATACCTACAGCGTGAGCTATGAGAAAGCGCCACGCTTCCCGAAGG
GAGAAAGGCGGACAGGTATCCGGTAAGCGGCAGGGTCGGAACAGGAGAGCGCACGAGGGAGCTTCCAGGG
GGAAACGCCTGGTATCTTTATAGTCCTGTCGGGTTTCGCCACCTCTGACTTGAGCGTCGATTTTTGTGAT
GCTCGTCAGGGGGGCGGAGCCTATGGAAAAACGCCAGCAACGCGGCCTTTTTACGGTTCCTGGCCTTTTG
CTGGCCTTTTGCTCACATGTTCTTTCCTGCGTTATCCCCTGATTCTGTGGATAACCGTATTACCGCCTTT
GAGTGAGCTGATACCGCTCGCCGCAGCCGAACGACCGAGCGCAGCGAGTCAGTGAGCGAGGAAGCGGAAG
AGCGCCCAATACGCAAACCGCCTCTCCCCGCGCGTTGGCCGATTCATTAATGCAGGTTAACCTGGCTTAT
CGAAATTAATACGACTCACTATAGGGAGACCGGCAGATCCGCGGCCGCATAGGCCACTAGTGGATCTGAT
ATCATCGATGAATTCGAGCTCGTTTAAACTGTAAGATCTTTTGTATAGTTCATCCATGCCATGTGTAATC
CCAGCAGCTGTTACAAACTCAAGAAGGACCATGTGGTCTCTCTTTTCGTTGGGATCTTTCGAAAGCTTAG
ATTGATAGGACAGGTAATGGTTGTCTGGTAAAAGGACAGGGCCATCGCCAATTGGAGTATTTTGTTGATA
ATGGTCTGCTAGTTGAACGCTTCCATCTTCAATGTTGTGTCTAATTTTGAAGTTAACTTTGATTCCATTC
TTTTGTTTGTCTGCCATGATGTATACATTGTGTGAGTTATAGTTGTATTCCAATTTGTGTCCAAGAATGT
TTCCATCTTCTTTAAAATCAATACCTTTTAACTCGATTCTATTAACAAGGGTATCACCTTCAAACTTGAC
TTCAGCACGTGTCTTGTAGTTCCCGTCATCTTTGAAAAATATAGTTCTTTCCTGTACATAACCTTCGGGC
ATGGCACTCTTGAAAAAGTCATGCCGTTTCATATGATCTGGGTATCTAGCAAAGCACATTAGACCATAAC
CCAAAGTAGTGACAAGTGTTGGCCATGGAACAGGTAGTTTTCCAGTAGTGCAAATAAATTTAAGGGTAAG
TTTTCCGTATGTTGCATCACCTTCACCCTCTCCACTGACAGAAAATTTGTGCCCATTAACATCACCATCT
AATTCAACAAGAATTGGGACAACTCCAGTGAAAAGTTCTTCTCCTTTACTCATGCTAGCGGGCCCGAGCG
GCCCCGATGTTTACTGTAGAATACTAATTGATTCTTACTGAAACAAGTCTCTATCACTGATAGGGACACT
CTATATATACCTGGAGGAAGCGCCGATCCTCTCAATCTTCCATGACATGCCCCTGAGCCCACAGAAGCCG
GTGGAACAAATTGGTCGCTTCTTTAAGAATCGTTAACCGGAACGTTAGGGTACGTTGAAGGAGCGACCAA
GCGAGCGACGCGAGCCACCGTAGCCAATGTGCGAGTCCAGCGAGCTTAGAAGGGGCAAGAGATGGGGCCC
GGGGGGTCGAGGAGCTTGGCCCATTGCATACGTTGTATCCATATCATAATATGTACATTTATATTGGCTC
ATGTCCAACATTACCGCCATGTTGACATTGATTATTGACTAGTTATTAATAGTAATCAATTACGGGGTCA
TTAGTTCATAGCCCATATATGGAGTTCCGCGTTACATAACTTACGGTAAATGGCCCGCCTGGCTGACCGC
CCAACGACCCCCGCCCATTGACGTCAATAATGACGTATGTTCCCATAGTAACGCCAATAGGGACTTTCCA
TTGACGTCAATGGGTGGAGTATTTACGGTAAACTGCCCACTTGGCAGTACATCAAGTGTATCATATGCCA
AGTACGCCCCCTATTGACGTCAATGACGGTAAATGGCCCGCCTGGCATTATGCCCAGTACATGACCTTAT
GGGACTTTCCTACTTGGCAGTACATCTACGTATTAGTCATCGCTATTACCATGGTGATGCGGTTTTGGCA
GTACATCAATGGGCGTGGATAGCGGTTTGACTCACGGGGATTTCCAAGTCTCCACCCCATTGACGTCAAT
GGGAGTTTGTTTTGGCACCAAAATCAACGGGACTTTCCAAAATGTCGTAACAACTCCGCCCCATTGACGC
AAATGGGCGGTAGGCGTGTACGGTGGGAGGTCTATATAAGCAGAGCTCGTTTAGTGAACCGTCAGATCGC
CTGGAGACGCCATCCACGCTGTTTTGACCTCCATAGAAGACACCGGGACCGATCCAGCCTCCGCGGCCCC
GAATTCATATGTCTAGATTAGATAAAAGTAAAGTGATTAACAGCGCATTAGAGCTGCTTAATGAGGTCGG
AATCGAAGGTTTAACAACCCGTAAACTCGCCCAGAAGCTAGGTGTAGAGCAGCCTACATTGTATTGGCAT
GTAAAAAATAAGCGGGCTTTGCTCGACGCCTTAGCCATTGAGATGTTAGATAGGCACCATACTCACTTTT
GCCCTTTAGAAGGGGAAAGCTGGCAAGATTTTTTACGTAATAACGCTAAAAGTTTTAGATGTGCTTTACT
AAGTCATCGCGATGGAGCAAAAGTACATTTAGGTACACGGCCTACAGAAAAACAGTATGAAACTCTCGAA
AATCAATTAGCCTTTTTATGCCAACAAGGTTTTTCACTAGAGAATGCATTATATGCACTCAGCGCTGTGG
GGCATTTTACTTTAGGTTGCGTATTGGAAGATCAAGAGCATCAAGTCGCTAAAGAAGAAAGGGAAACACC
TACTACTGATAGTATGCCGCCATTATTACGACAAGCTATCGAATTATTTGATCACCAAGGTGCAGAGCCA
GCCTTCTTATTCGGCCTTGAATTGATCATATGCGGATTAGAAAAACAACTTAAATGTGAAAGTGGATCTT
AACCAATTCGCCCTATAGTGAGTCGTATTACGCGCGCTCACTGGCCGTCGTTTTACAACGTCGTGACTGG
GAAAACCCTGGCGTTACCCAACTTAATCGCCTTGCAGCACATCCCCCTTTCGCCAGCTGGCGTAATAGCG
AAGAGGCCCGCACCGATCGCCCTTCCCAACAGTTGCGCAGCCTGAATGGCGAATGGGATGGCGGCGTTAG
TATAACAGACCATGGAATTCGAGCTCGTTTAAACTGTAAGATCTTTTGTATAGTTCATCATGCCTGAATG
GCGAATGGGATGGCGGCGTTAGTATCGAATCGACAGCAGTATAGCGACCAGCATTCACATACGATTGACG
CATGATATTACTTTCTGCGCACTTAACTTCGCATCTGGGCAGATGATGTCGAGGCGAAAAAAAATATAAA
TCACGCTAACATTTGATTAAAATAGAACAACTACAATATAAAAAAACTATACAAATGACAAGTTCTTGAA
AACAAGAATCTTTTTATTGTCAGTACTGATTAGAAAAACTCATCGAGCATCAAATGAAACTGCAATTTAT
TCATATCAGGATTATCAATACCATATTTTTGAAAAAGCCGTTTCTGTAATGAAGGAGAAAACTCACCGAG
GCAGTTCCATAGGATGGCAAGATCCTGGTATCGGTCTGCGATTCCGACTCGTCCAACATCAATACAACCT
ATTAATTTCCCCTCGTCAAAAATAAGGTTATCAAGTGAGAAATCACCATGAGTGACGACTGAATCCGGTG
AGAATGGCAAAAGCTTATGCATTTCTTTCCAGACTTGTTCAACAGGCCAGCCATTACGCTCGTCATCAAA
ATCACTCGCATCAACCAAACCGTTATTCATTCGTGATTGCGCCTGAGCGAGACGAAATACGCGATCGCTG
TTAAAAGGACAATTACAAACAGGAATCGAATGCAACCGGCGCAGGAACACTGCCAGCGCATCAACAATAT
TTTCACCTGAATCAGGATATTCTTCTAATACCTGGAATGCTGTTTTGCCGGGGATCGCAGTGGTGAGTAA
CCATGCATCATCAGGAGTACGGATAAAATGCTTGATGGTCGGAAGAGGCATAAATTCCGTCAGCCAGTTT
AGTCTGACCATCTCATCTGTAACATCATTGGCAACGCTACCTTTGCCATGTTTCAGAAACAACTCTGGCG
CATCGGGCTTCCCATACAATCGATAGATTGTCGCACCTGATTGCCCGACATTATCGCGAGCCCATTTATA
CCCATATAAATCAGCATCCATGTTGGAATTTAATCGCGGCCTCGAAACGTGAGTCTTTTCCTTACCCATG
GTTGTTTATGTTCGGATGTGATGTGAGAACTGTATCCTAGCAAGATTTTAAAAGGAAGTATATGAAAGAA
GAACCTCAGTGGCAAATCCTAACCTTTTATATTTCTCTACAGGGGCGCGGCGTGGGGACAATTCAACGCG
TCTGTGAGGGGAGCGTTTCCCTGCTCGCAGGTCTGCAGCGAGGAGCCGTAATTTTTGCTTCGCGCCGTGC
GGCCATCAAAATGTATGGATGCAAATGATTATACATGGGGATGTATGGGCTAAATGTACGGGCGACAGTC
ACATCATGCCCCTGAGCTGCGCACGTCAAGACTGTCAAGGAGGGTATTCTGGGCCTCCATGTCGCTGGCC
GGGTGACCCGGCGGGGACGAGGCAAGCTAAACAGATCTGGCGCGCCTTAATTAACCCGGGGATCCGTCGA
CCTGCAGCGTACGAAGCTTCAGCTGGCGGCCGCGTTCTATAGTGTCACCTAAATCGTATGTGTATGATAC
ATAAGGTTATGTATTAATTGTAGCCGCGTTCTAACGACAATATGTCCATATGGTGCACTCTCAGTACAAT
CTGCTCTGATGCCGCATAGTTAAGCCAGCCCCGACACCCGCCAACACCCGCTGACGCGCCCTGACGGGCT
TGTCTGCTCCCGGCATCCGCTTACAGACAAGCTGTGACCGTCTCCGGGAGCTGCATGTGTCAGAGGTTTT
CACCGTCATCACCGAAACGCGCGAGACGAAAGGGCCTCGTGATACGCCTATTTTTATAGGTTAATGTCAT
GATAATAATGGTTTCTTAGACGTCAGGTGGCACTTTTCGGGGAAATGTGCGCGGAACCCCTATTTGTTTA
TTTTTCTAAATACATTCAAATATGTATCCGCTCATGAGACAATAACCCTGATAAATGCTTCAATAATATT
GAAAAAGGAAGAGTATGAGTATTCAACATTTCCGTGTCGCCCTTATTCCCTTTTTTGCGGCATTTTGCCT
TCCTGTTTTTGCTCACCCAGAAACGCTGGTGAAAGTAAAAGATGCTGAAGATCAGTTGGGTGCACGAGTG
GGTTACATCGAACTGGATCTCAACAGCGGTAAGATCCTTGAGAGTTTTCGCCCCGAAGAACGTTTTCCAA
TGATGAGCACTTTTAAAGTTCTGCTATGTGGCGCGGTATTATCCCGTATTGACGCCGGGCAAGAGCAACT
CGGTCGCCGCATACACTATTCTCAGAATGACTTGGTTGAGTACTCACCAGTCACAGAAAAGCATCTTACG
GATGGCATGACAGTAAGAGAATTATGCAGTGCTGCCATAACCATGAGTGATAACACTGCGGCCAACTTAC
TTCTGACAACGATCGGAGGACCGAAGGAGCTAACCGCTTTTTTGCACAACATGGGGGATCATGTAACTCG
CCTTGATCGTTGGGAACCGGAGCTGAATGAAGCCATACCAAACGACGAGCGTGACACCACGATGCCTGTA
GCAATGGCAACAACGTTGCGCAAACTATTAACTGGCGAACTACTTACTCTAGCTTCCCGGCAACAATTAA
TAGACTGGATGGAGGCGGATAAAGTTGCAGGACCACTTCTGCGCTCGGCCCTTCCGGCTGGCTGGTTTAT
TGCTGATAAATCTGGAGCCGGTGAGCGTGGGTCTCGCGGTATCATTGCAGCACTGGGGCCAGATGGTAAG
CCCTCCCGTATCGTAGTTATCTACACGACGGGGAGTCAGGCAACTATGGATGAACGAAATAGACAGATCG
CTGAGATAGGTGCCTCACTGATTAAGCATTGGTAACTGTCAGACCAAGTTTACTCATATATACTTTAGAT
TGATTTAAAACTTCATTTTTAATTTAAAAGGATCTAGGTGAAGATCCTTTTTGATAATCTCATGACCAAA
ATCCCTTAACGTGAGTTTTCGTTCCACTGAGCGTCAGACCCCGTAGAAAAGATCAAAGGATCTTC
Features (pLannotate 1.2.2; 16 found; start..end, strand, type, name):
      1..589     +  rep_origin     ori: high-copy-number ColE1/pMB1/pBR322/pUC origin of replication
    772..825     +  CDS            lacI (fragment): lac repressor; lacI; The lac repressor binds to the lac operator to inhibit transcription in E. coli. This inhibition can be relieved by adding lactose or isopropyl-β-D-thiogalactopyranoside (IPTG).
    847..865     +  promoter       T7 promoter: promoter for bacteriophage T7 RNA polymerase
    950..1663    -  CDS            10B: 10B is a fluorescent protein published in 1996, derived from Aequorea victoria.
   1725..1746    -  promoter       H1-2O2 promoter (fragment): doxycycline-inducible variant of the human H1 RNA promoter (Henriksen et al., 2007)
   2054..2433    +  enhancer       CMV enhancer: human cytomegalovirus immediate early enhancer
   2434..2637    +  promoter       CMV promoter: human cytomegalovirus (CMV) immediate early promoter
   2739..3359    +  CDS            tetR: TETR2_ECOLX - Experimental evidence at protein level: Swiss-Prot protein existence level 1. TetR is the repressor of the tetracycline resistance element; its N-terminal region forms a helix-turn-helix structure and binds DNA. Binding of tetracycline to TetR reduces the repressor affinity for the tetracycline resistance gene (tetA) promoter operator sites. From Escherichia coli.
   3372..3390    -  promoter       T7 promoter: promoter for bacteriophage T7 RNA polymerase
   3398..3553    +  CDS            lacZα (fragment): LacZα fragment of β-galactosidase; lacZ fragment
   3677..5033    -  gene           kanMX: yeast selectable marker conferring kanamycin resistance (Wach et al., 1994)
   5146..5164    -  promoter       SP6 promoter: promoter for bacteriophage SP6 RNA polymerase
   5227..5278    -  misc_feature   bom (fragment): basis of mobility region from pBR322
   5380..5415    -  CDS            rop (fragment): Rop protein, which maintains plasmids at low copy number; rop
   5510..5614    +  promoter       AmpR promoter: bla
   5615..6475    +  CDS            AmpR: β-lactamase; bla; confers resistance to ampicillin, carbenicillin, and related antibiotics
