>Addgene plasmid #242854 | pFS554 Sequencing Result | analyzer sequence | sequence record 485667
TTGAGATCCTTTTTTTCTGCGCGTAATCTGCTGCTTGCAAACAAAAAAACCACCGCTACCAGCGGTGGTT
TGTTTGCCGGATCAAGAGCTACCAACTCTTTTTCCGAAGGTAACTGGCTTCAGCAGAGCGCAGATACCAA
ATACTGTTCTTCTAGTGTAGCCGTAGTTAGGCCACCACTTCAAGAACTCTGTAGCACCGCCTACATACCT
CGCTCTGCTAATCCTGTTACCAGTGGCTGCTGCCAGTGGCGATAAGTCGTGTCTTACCGGGTTGGACTCA
AGACGATAGTTACCGGATAAGGCGCAGCGGTCGGGCTGAACGGGGGGTTCGTGCACACAGCCCAGCTTGG
AGCGAACGACCTACACCGAACTGAGATACCTACAGCGTGAGCTATGAGAAAGCGCCACGCTTCCCGAAGG
GAGAAAGGCGGACAGGTATCCGGTAAGCGGCAGGGTCGGAACAGGAGAGCGCACGAGGGAGCTTCCAGGG
GGAAACGCCTGGTATCTTTATAGTCCTGTCGGGTTTCGCCACCTCTGACTTGAGCGTCGATTTTTGTGAT
GCTCGTCAGGGGGGCGGAGCCTATGGAAAAACGCCAGCAACGCGGCCTTTTTACGGTTCCTGGCCTTTTG
CTGGCCTTTTGCTCACATGTTCTTTCCTGCGTTATCCCCTGATTCTGTGGATAACCGTATTACCGCCTTT
GAGTGAGCTGATACCGCTCGCCGCAGCCGAACGACCGAGCGCAGCGAGTCAGTGAGCGAGGAAGCGGAAG
AGCGCCCAATACGCAAACCGCCTCTCCCCGCGCGTTGGCCGATTCATTAATGCAGGTTAACCTGGCTTAT
CGAAATTAATACGACTCACTATAGGGAGACCGGCAGATCCGCGGCCGCATAGGCCACTAGTGGATCTGAT
ATCATCGATGAATTCGAGCTCGTTTAAACTGTAAGATCTTTTGTATAGTTCATCCATGCCATGTGTAATC
CCAGCAGCTGTTACAAACTCAAGAAGGACCATGTGGTCTCTCTTTTCGTTGGGATCTTTCGAAAGCTTAG
ATTGATAGGACAGGTAATGGTTGTCTGGTAAAAGGACAGGGCCATCGCCAATTGGAGTATTTTGTTGATA
ATGGTCTGCTAGTTGAACGCTTCCATCTTCAATGTTGTGTCTAATTTTGAAGTTAACTTTGATTCCATTC
TTTTGTTTGTCTGCCATGATGTATACATTGTGTGAGTTATAGTTGTATTCCAATTTGTGTCCAAGAATGT
TTCCATCTTCTTTAAAATCAATACCTTTTAACTCGATTCTATTAACAAGGGTATCACCTTCAAACTTGAC
TTCAGCACGTGTCTTGTAGTTCCCGTCATCTTTGAAAAATATAGTTCTTTCCTGTACATAACCTTCGGGC
ATGGCACTCTTGAAAAAGTCATGCCGTTTCATATGATCTGGGTATCTAGCAAAGCACATTAGACCATAAC
CCAAAGTAGTGACAAGTGTTGGCCATGGAACAGGTAGTTTTCCAGTAGTGCAAATAAATTTAAGGGTAAG
TTTTCCGTATGTTGCATCACCTTCACCCTCTCCACTGACAGAAAATTTGTGCCCATTAACATCACCATCT
AATTCAACAAGAATTGGGACAACTCCAGTGAAAAGTTCTTCTCCTTTACTCATGCTAGCGGGCCCGAGCG
GCCCCGATGTTTACTGTAGAATACTAATTGATTCTTACTGAAACAAGTCTCTATCACTGATAGGGACACT
CTATATATACCTGGAGGAAGCGCCGATCCTCTCAATCTTCCATGACATGCCCCTGAGCCCACAGAAGCCG
GTGGAACAAATTGGTCGCTTCTTTAAGAATCGTTAACCGGAACGTTAGGGTACGTTGAAGGAGCGACCAA
GCGAGCGACGCGAGCCACCGTAGCCAATGTGCGAGTCCAGCGAGCTTAGAAGGGGCAAGAGATGGGGCCC
GGGGGGTCGAGGAGCTTGGCCCATTGCATACGTTGTATCCATATCATAATATGTACATTTATATTGGCTC
ATGTCCAACATTACCGCCATGTTGACATTGATTATTGACTAGTTATTAATAGTAATCAATTACGGGGTCA
TTAGTTCATAGCCCATATATGGAGTTCCGCGTTACATAACTTACGGTAAATGGCCCGCCTGGCTGACCGC
CCAACGACCCCCGCCCATTGACGTCAATAATGACGTATGTTCCCATAGTAACGCCAATAGGGACTTTCCA
TTGACGTCAATGGGTGGAGTATTTACGGTAAACTGCCCACTTGGCAGTACATCAAGTGTATCATATGCCA
AGTACGCCCCCTATTGACGTCAATGACGGTAAATGGCCCGCCTGGCATTATGCCCAGTACATGACCTTAT
GGGACTTTCCTACTTGGCAGTACATCTACGTATTAGTCATCGCTATTACCATGGTGATGCGGTTTTGGCA
GTACATCAATGGGCGTGGATAGCGGTTTGACTCACGGGGATTTCCAAGTCTCCACCCCATTGACGTCAAT
GGGAGTTTGTTTTGGCACCAAAATCAACGGGACTTTCCAAAATGTCGTAACAACTCCGCCCCATTGACGC
AAATGGGCGGTAGGCGTGTACGGTGGGAGGTCTATATAAGCAGAGCTCGTTTAGTGAACCGTCAGATCGC
CTGGAGACGCCATCCACGCTGTTTTGACCTCCATAGAAGACACCGGGACCGATCCAGCCTCCGCGGCCCC
GAATTCATATGTCTAGATTAGATAAAAGTAAAGTGATTAACAGCGCATTAGAGCTGCTTAATGAGGTCGG
AATCGAAGGTTTAACAACCCATAAACTCGCCCAGAAGCTAGGTGTAGAGCAGCCTACATTGTATTGGCAT
GTAAAAAATAAGCGGGCTTTGCTCGACGCCTTAGCCATTGAGATGTTAGATAGGCACCATACTCACTTTT
GCCCTTTAGAAGGGGAAAGCTGGCAAGATTTTTTACGTAATAACGCTAAAAGTTTTAGATGTGCTTTACT
AAGTCATCGCGATGGAGCAAAAGTACATTTAGGTACACGGCCTACAGAAAAACAGTATGAAACTCTCGAA
AATCAATTAGCCTTTTTATGCCAACAAGGTTTTTCACTAGAGAATGCATTATATGCACTCAGCGCTGTGG
GGCATTTTACTTTAGGTTGCGTATTGGAAGATCAAGAGCATCAAGTCGCTAAAGAAGAAAGGGAAACACC
TACTACTGATAGTATGCCGCCATTATTACGACAAGCTATCGAATTATTTGATCACCAAGGTGCAGAGCCA
GCCTTCTTATTCGGCCTTGAATTGATCATATGCGGATTAGAAAAACAACTTAAATGTGAAAGTGGATCTT
AACCAATTCGCCCTATAGTGAGTCGTATTACGCGCGCTCACTGGCCGTCGTTTTACAACGTCGTGACTGG
GAAAACCCTGGCGTTACCCAACTTAATCGCCTTGCAGCACATCCCCCTTTCGCCAGCTGGCGTAATAGCG
AAGAGGCCCGCACCGATCGCCCTTCCCAACAGTTGCGCAGCCTGAATGGCGAATGGGATGGCGGCGTTAG
TATCGAATCGACAGCAGTATAGCGACCAGCATTCACATACGATTGACGCATGATATTACTTTCTGCGCAC
TTAACTTCGCATCTGGGCAGATGATGTCGAGGCGAAAAAAAATATAAATCACGCTAACATTTGATTAAAA
TAGAACAACTACAATATAAAAAAACTATACAAATGACAAGTTCTTGAAAACAAGAATCTTTTTATTGTCA
GTACTGATTAGAAAAACTCATCGAGCATCAAATGAAACTGCAATTTATTCATATCAGGATTATCAATACC
ATATTTTTGAAAAAGCCGTTTCTGTAATGAAGGAGAAAACTCACCGAGGCAGTTCCATAGGATGGCAAGA
TCCTGGTATCGGTCTGCGATTCCGACTCGTCCAACATCAATACAACCTATTAATTTCCCCTCGTCAAAAA
TAAGGTTATCAAGTGAGAAATCACCATGAGTGACGACTGAATCCGGTGAGAATGGCAAAAGCTTATGCAT
TTCTTTCCAGACTTGTTCAACAGGCCAGCCATTACGCTCGTCATCAAAATCACTCGCATCAACCAAACCG
TTATTCATTCGTGATTGCGCCTGAGCGAGACGAAATACGCGATCGCTGTTAAAAGGACAATTACAAACAG
GAATCGAATGCAACCGGCGCAGGAACACTGCCAGCGCATCAACAATATTTTCACCTGAATCAGGATATTC
TTCTAATACCTGGAATGCTGTTTTGCCGGGGATCGCAGTGGTGAGTAACCATGCATCATCAGGAGTACGG
ATAAAATGCTTGATGGTCGGAAGAGGCATAAATTCCGTCAGCCAGTTTAGTCTGACCATCTCATCTGTAA
CATCATTGGCAACGCTACCTTTGCCATGTTTCAGAAACAACTCTGGCGCATCGGGCTTCCCATACAATCG
ATAGATTGTCGCACCTGATTGCCCGACATTATCGCGAGCCCATTTATACCCATATAAATCAGCATCCATG
TTGGAATTTAATCGCGGCCTCGAAACGTGAGTCTTTTCCTTACCCATGGTTGTTTATGTTCGGATGTGAT
GTGAGAACTGTATCCTAGCAAGATTTTAAAAGGAAGTATATGAAAGAAGAACCTCAGTGGCAAATCCTAA
CCTTTTATATTTCTCTACAGGGGCGCGGCGTGGGGACAATTCAACGCGTCTGTGAGGGGAGCGTTTCCCT
GCTCGCAGGTCTGCAGCGAGGAGCCGTAATTTTTGCTTCGCGCCGTGCGGCCATCAAAATGTATGGATGC
AAATGATTATACATGGGGATGTATGGGCTAAATGTACGGGCGACAGTCACATCATGCCCCTGAGCTGCGC
ACGTCAAGACTGTCAAGGAGGGTATTCTGGGCCTCCATGTCGCTGGCCGGGTGACCCGGCGGGGACGAGG
CAAGCTAAACAGATCTGGCGCGCCTTAATTAACCCGGGGATCCGTCGACCTGCAGCGTACGAAGCTTCAG
CTGGCGGCCGCGTTCTATAGTGTCACCTAAATCGTATGTGTATGATACATAAGGTTATGTATTAATTGTA
GCCGCGTTCTAACGACAATATGTCCATATGGTGCACTCTCAGTACAATCTGCTCTGATGCCGCATAGTTA
AGCCAGCCCCGACACCCGCCAACACCCGCTGACGCGCCCTGACGGGCTTGTCTGCTCCCGGCATCCGCTT
ACAGACAAGCTGTGACCGTCTCCGGGAGCTGCATGTGTCAGAGGTTTTCACCGTCATCACCGAAACGCGC
GAGACGAAAGGGCCTCGTGATACGCCTATTTTTATAGGTTAATGTCATGATAATAATGGTTTCTTAGACG
TCAGGTGGCACTTTTCGGGGAAATGTGCGCGGAACCCCTATTTGTTTATTTTTCTAAATACATTCAAATA
TGTATCCGCTCATGAGACAATAACCCTGATAAATGCTTCAATAATATTGAAAAAGGAAGAGTATGAGTAT
TCAACATTTCCGTGTCGCCCTTATTCCCTTTTTTGCGGCATTTTGCCTTCCTGTTTTTGCTCACCCAGAA
ACGCTGGTGAAAGTAAAAGATGCTGAAGATCAGTTGGGTGCACGAGTGGGTTACATCGAACTGGATCTCA
ACAGCGGTAAGATCCTTGAGAGTTTTCGCCCCGAAGAACGTTTTCCAATGATGAGCACTTTTAAAGTTCT
GCTATGTGGCGCGGTATTATCCCGTATTGACGCCGGGCAAGAGCAACTCGGTCGCCGCATACACTATTCT
CAGAATGACTTGGTTGAGTACTCACCAGTCACAGAAAAGCATCTTACGGATGGCATGACAGTAAGAGAAT
TATGCAGTGCTGCCATAACCATGAGTGATAACACTGCGGCCAACTTACTTCTGACAACGATCGGAGGACC
GAAGGAGCTAACCGCTTTTTTGCACAACATGGGGGATCATGTAACTCGCCTTGATCGTTGGGAACCGGAG
CTGAATGAAGCCATACCAAACGACGAGCGTGACACCACGATGCCTGTAGCAATGGCAACAACGTTGCGCA
AACTATTAACTGGCGAACTACTTACTCTAGCTTCCCGGCAACAATTAATAGACTGGATGGAGGCGGATAA
AGTTGCAGGACCACTTCTGCGCTCGGCCCTTCCGGCTGGCTGGTTTATTGCTGATAAATCTGGAGCCGGT
GAGCGTGGGTCTCGCGGTATCATTGCAGCACTGGGGCCAGATGGTAAGCCCTCCCGTATCGTAGTTATCT
ACACGACGGGGAGTCAGGCAACTATGGATGAACGAAATAGACAGATCGCTGAGATAGGTGCCTCACTGAT
TAAGCATTGGTAACTGTCAGACCAAGTTTACTCATATATACTTTAGATTGATTTAAAACTTCATTTTTAA
TTTAAAAGGATCTAGGTGAAGATCCTTTTTGATAATCTCATGACCAAAATCCCTTAACGTGAGTTTTCGT
TCCACTGAGCGTCAGACCCCGTAGAAAAGATCAAAGGATCTTC
Features (pLannotate 1.2.2; 16 found; start..end, strand, type, name):
      1..589     +  rep_origin     ori: high-copy-number ColE1/pMB1/pBR322/pUC origin of replication
    772..825     +  CDS            lacI (fragment): lac repressor; lacI; The lac repressor binds to the lac operator to inhibit transcription in E. coli. This inhibition can be relieved by adding lactose or isopropyl-β-D-thiogalactopyranoside (IPTG).
    847..865     +  promoter       T7 promoter: promoter for bacteriophage T7 RNA polymerase
    950..1663    -  CDS            10B: 10B is a fluorescent protein published in 1996, derived from Aequorea victoria.
   1725..1746    -  promoter       H1-2O2 promoter (fragment): doxycycline-inducible variant of the human H1 RNA promoter (Henriksen et al., 2007)
   2054..2433    +  enhancer       CMV enhancer: human cytomegalovirus immediate early enhancer
   2434..2637    +  promoter       CMV promoter: human cytomegalovirus (CMV) immediate early promoter
   2739..3362    +  CDS            TetR: tetracycline repressor TetR; tetR from transposon Tn10; TetR binds to the tetracycline operator tetO to inhibit transcription. This inhibition can be relieved by adding tetracycline or doxycycline.
   3372..3390    -  promoter       T7 promoter: promoter for bacteriophage T7 RNA polymerase
   3398..3553    +  CDS            lacZα (fragment): LacZα fragment of β-galactosidase; lacZ fragment
   3585..4941    -  gene           kanMX: yeast selectable marker conferring kanamycin resistance (Wach et al., 1994)
   5054..5072    -  promoter       SP6 promoter: promoter for bacteriophage SP6 RNA polymerase
   5135..5186    -  misc_feature   bom (fragment): basis of mobility region from pBR322
   5288..5323    -  CDS            rop (fragment): Rop protein, which maintains plasmids at low copy number; rop
   5418..5522    +  promoter       AmpR promoter: bla
   5523..6383    +  CDS            AmpR: β-lactamase; bla; confers resistance to ampicillin, carbenicillin, and related antibiotics
