[The description below was written by a language model from this plasmid's Addgene catalogue record and pLannotate feature annotations shown in this document.]
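Description:
pFS554 is a fission yeast promoter-replacement template built on the pFA6a-kanMX6 backbone, a family of plasmids generally used as PCR templates for homology-directed integration into yeast chromosomes. It is maintained in E. coli through a high-copy ColE1/pUC-type origin and an ampicillin resistance gene (β-lactamase with its own promoter). It carries no annotated yeast replication origin, consistent with use as an integrating module rather than an episome. Selection in Schizosaccharomyces pombe relies on the kanMX cassette, which confers G418 resistance.

The payload combines two expression units arranged divergently. A CMV enhancer/promoter drives the tetracycline repressor TetR (621 bp). On the opposite strand, the enotetSW3 promoter drives mECitrine (714 bp), which the automated annotation labels as the related Aequorea victoria-derived fluorescent protein "10B". The enotetSW3 promoter itself is not annotated by name. The only feature in that region is a short match to a doxycycline-inducible H1 promoter variant, which probably reflects tet operator sequence. TetR binds tet operators and represses transcription, and tetracycline or a related drug relieves that repression, so the downstream gene becomes drug-inducible. The stated purpose is to replace the native promoter of a chosen gene at its endogenous locus with PenotetSW3. The record does not say whether mECitrine is meant as an N-terminal tag on the target gene or only as a reporter.

Short T7 and SP6 promoters and lacI, lacZα, rop and bom fragments are backbone remnants. Two sequence records are provided, 6,645 and 6,553 nt. They share the same feature set and differ by about 92 nt located between the lacZα fragment and kanMX.
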