Addgene plasmid #242854: pFS554
Purpose: This plasmid will be used to replace the promoter of a gene with the PenotetSW3 promoter at its endogenous locus
Depositing lab: Nick Rhind. Depositing organization: University of Massachusetts, Worcester. Publication: A Tetracycline-Inducible Promoter Replacement System for Schizosaccharomyces pombe. Bashir S, Sivakumar S, Rhind N. MicroPubl Biol. 2025 Aug 21;2025:10.17912/micropub.biology.001759. doi: 10.17912/micropub.biology.001759. eCollection 2025. PubMed 40918427.
Backbone
  Vector backbone: pFA6a-kanMX6
  Backbone size w/o insert (bp): 3938
  Vector type: Yeast Expression
  Selectable markers: KanMX6 (select with G418)
Growth in bacteria
  Bacterial resistance: Ampicillin, 100 μg/mL
  Growth temperature: 37°C
  Growth strain: DH5alpha
  Copy number: High Copy
Gene/Insert 1
  Gene/Insert name: TetR
  Species: S. pombe (fission yeast)
  Insert size (bp): 621
  Promoter: CMV promoter
  Cloning method: Gibson Cloning
  Sequencing primers: 5′ unknown
Gene/Insert 2
  Gene/Insert name: mECitrine
  Species: S. pombe (fission yeast)
  Insert size (bp): 714
  Promoter: enotetSW3 promoter
  Cloning method: Gibson Cloning
  Sequencing primers: 5′ unknown
Terms and licenses: Academic/Nonprofit Terms; Industry Terms: Not Available to Industry
How to cite: pFS554 was a gift from Nick Rhind (Addgene plasmid # 242854 ; http://n2t.net/addgene:242854 ; RRID:Addgene_242854)
